>Addgene plasmid #121166 | G5-CD40 | addgene full sequence | sequence record 237104 | Addgene NGS Result
GATGCCGGGAGCAGACAAGCCCGTCAGGGCGCGTCAGCGGGTGTTGGCGGGTGTCGGGGCTGGCTTAACT
ATGCGGCATCAGAGCAGATTGTACTGAGAGTGCACCATATGCGGTGTGAAATACCGCACAGATGCGTAAG
GAGAAAATACCGCATCAGGCGCCATTCGCCATTCAGGCTGCGCAACTGTTGGGAAGGGCGATCGGTGCGG
GCCTCTTCGCTATTACGCCAGCTGGCGAAAGGGGGATGTGCTGCAAGGCGATTAAGTTGGGTAACGCCAG
GGTTTTCCCAGTCACGACGTTGTAAAACGACGGCCAGTGAATTAGTACTCTAGCTTAAGTAACGCCATTT
TGCAAGGCATGGAAAATACATAACTGAGAATAGAGAAGTTCAGATCAAGGTTAGGAACAGAGAGACAGCA
GAATATGGGCCAAACAGGATATCTGTGGTAAGCAGTTTCTGCCCCGGCTCAGGGCCAAGAACAGTTGGAA
CAGCAGAATATGGGCCAAACAGGATATCTGTGGTAAGCAGTTCCTGCCCCGGCTCAGGGCCAAGAACAGA
TGGTCCCCAGATGCGGTCCCGCCCTCAGCAGTTTCTAGAGAACCATCAGATGTTTCCAGGGTGCCCCAAG
GACCTGAAATGACCCTGTGCCTTATTTGAACTAACCAATCAGTTCGCTTCTCGCTTCTGTTCGCGCGCTT
CTGCTCCCCGAGCTCAATAAAAGAGCCCACAACCCCTCACTCGGCGCGCCAGTCCTCCGATAGACTGCGT
CGCCCGGGTACCCGTATTCCCAATAAAGCCTCTTGCTGTTTGTATCCGAATCGTGGACTCGCTGATCCTT
GGGAGGGTCTCCTCAGATTGATTGACTGCCCACCTCGGGGGTCTTTCATTTGGAGGTTCCACCGAGATTT
GGAGACCCCTGCCCAGGGACCACCGACCCCCCCGCCGGGAGGTAAGCTGGCCAGCGGTCGTTTCGTGTCT
GTCTCTGTCTTTGTGCGTGTTTGTGCCGGCATCTAATGTTTGCGCCTGCGTCTGTACTAGTTGGCTAACT
AGATCTGTATCTGGCGGTCCCGCGGAAGAACTGACGAGTTCGTATTCCCGGCCGCAGCCCCTGGGAGACG
TCCCAGCGGCCTCGGGGGCCCGTTTTGTGGCCCATTCTGTATCAGTTAACCTACCCGAGTCGGACTTTTT
GGAGCTCCGCCACTGTCCGAGGGGTACGTGGCTTTGTTGGGGGACGAGAGACAGAGACACTTCCCGCCCC
CGTCTGAATTTTTGCTTTCGGTTTTACGCCGAAACCGCGCCGCGCGTCTTGTCTGCTGCAGCATCGTTCT
GTGTTGTCTCTGTCTGACTGTGTTTCTGTATTTGTCTGAAAATTAGCTCGACAAAGTTAAGTAATAGTCC
CTCTCTCCAAGCTCACTTACAGGCGGCCGCCACCATGCTGTGCTGTATGAGAAGAACCAAACAGGTTGAA
AAGAATGATGAGGACCAAAAGATCGTGAGCAAGGGCGAGGAGCTGTTCACCGGGGTGGTGCCCATCCTGG
TCGAGCTGGACGGCGACGTAAACGGCCACAAGTTCAGCGTGTCTGGCGAGGGCGAGGGCGATGCCACCTA
CGGCAAGCTGACCCTGAAGTTCATCTGCACCACCGGCAAGCTGCCCGTGCCCTGGCCCACCCTCGTGACC
ACCCTGACCTACGGCGTGCAGTGCTTCAGCCGCTACCCCGACCACATGAAGCAGCACGACTTCTTCAAGT
CCGCCATGCCCGAAGGCTACGTCCAGGAGCGCACCATCTTCTTCAAGGACGACGGCAACTACAAGACCCG
CGCCGAGGTGAAGTTCGAGGGCGACACCCTGGTGAACCGCATCGAGCTGAAGGGCATCGACTTCAAGGAG
GACGGCAACATCCTGGGGCACAAGCTGGAGTACAACTACAACAGCCACAACGTCTATATCATGGCCGACA
AGCAGAAGAACGGCATCAAGGCGAACTTCAAGATCCGCCACAACATCGAGGACGGCAGCGTGCAGCTCGC
CGACCACTACCAGCAGAACACCCCCATCGGCGACGGCCCCGTGCTGCTGCCCGACAACCACTACCTGAGC
ACCCAGTCCGCCCTGAGCAAAGACCCCAACGAGAAGCGCGATCACATGGTCCTGCTGGAGTTCGTGACCG
CCGCCGGGATCACTCTCGGCATGGACGAGCTGTACAAGGGAAGCGGAGCTACTAACTTCAGCCTGCTGAA
GCAGGCTGGAGACGTGGAGGAGAACCCTGGACCGGTGTCTTTGCCTCGGCTGTGCGCGCTATGGGGCTGC
TTGTTGACAGCGGTCCATCTAGGGCAGTGTGGAGGCGGAGGAGGCGAACAAAAACTTATTTCTGAAGAAG
ATCTGACGCGTTGCAGTGACAAACAGTACCTCCACGATGGCCAGTGCTGTGATTTGTGCCAGCCAGGAAG
CCGACTGACAAGCCACTGCACAGCTCTTGAGAAGACCCAATGCCACCCATGTGACTCAGGCGAATTCTCA
GCCCAGTGGAACAGGGAGATTCGCTGTCACCAGCACAGACACTGTGAACCCAATCAAGGGCTTCGGGTTA
AGAAGGAGGGCACCGCAGAATCAGACACTGTCTGTACCTGTAAGGAAGGACAACACTGCACCAGCAAGGA
TTGCGAGGCATGTGCTCAGCACACGCCCTGTATCCCTGGCTTTGGAGTTATGGAGATGGCCACTGAGACC
ACTGATACCGTCTGTCATCCCTGCCCAGTCGGCTTCTTCTCCAATCAGTCATCACTTTTCGAAAAGTGTT
ATCCCTGGACAAGCTGTGAGGATAAGAACTTGGAGGTCCTACAGAAAGGAACGAGTCAGACTAATGTCAT
CTGTGGTTTAAAGTCCCGGATGCGAGCCCTGCTGGTCATTCCTGTCGTGATGGGCATCCTCATCACCATT
TTCGGGGTGTTTCTCTATATCAAAAAGGTGGTCAAGAAACCAAAGGATAATGAGATCTTACCCCCTGCGG
CTCGACGGCAAGATCCCCAGGAGATGGAAGATTATCCCGGTCATAACACCGCTGCTCCAGTGCAGGAGAC
GCTGCACGGGTGTCAGCCTGTCACACAGGAGGATGGTAAAGAGAGTCGCATCTCAGTGCAGGAGCGGCAG
GTGACAGACAGCATAGCCTTGAGGCCCCTGGTCTAAGTGAATTCGAGCATCTTACCGCCATTTATTCCCA
TATTTGTTCTGTTTTTCTTGATTTGGGTATACATTTAAATGTTAATAAAACAAAATGGTGGGGCAATCAT
TTACATTTTATGGGATATGTAATTACTAGTTCAGGTGTATTGCCACAAGACAAACATGTTAAGAAACTTT
CCCGTTATTTACGCTCTGTTCCTGTTAATCAACCTCTGGATTACAAAATTTGTGAAAGATTGACTGATAT
TCTTAACTATGTTGCTCCTTTTACGCTGTGTGGATATGCTGCTTTAATGCCTCTGTATCATGCTATTGCT
TCCCGTACGGCTTTCGTTTTCTCCTCCTTGTATAAATCCTGGTTGCTGTCTCTTTATGAGGAGTTGTGGC
CCGTTGTCCGTCAACGTGGCGTGGTGTGCTCTGTGTTTGCTGACGCAACCCCCACTGGCTGGGGCATTGC
CACCACCTGTCAACTCCTTTCTGGGACTTTCGCTTTCCCCCTCCCGATCGCCACGGCAGAACTCATCGCC
GCCTGCCTTGCCCGCTGCTGGACAGGGGCTAGGTTGCTGGGCACTGATAATTCCGTGGTGTTGTCGGGGA
AGCTGACGTCCTTTCCATGGCTGCTCGCCTGTGTTGCCAACTGGATCCTGCGCGGGACGTCCTTCTGCTA
CGTCCCTTCGGCTCTCAATCCAGCGGACCTCCCTTCCCGAGGCCTTCTGCCGGTTCTGCGGCCTCTCCCG
CGTCTTCGCTTTCGGCCTCCGACGAGTCGGATCTCCCTTTGGGCCGCCTCCCCGCCTGTTTCGCCTCGGC
GTCCGGTCCGTGTTGCTTGGTCGTCACCTGTGCAGAATTGCGAACCATGGATTCCACCGTGAACTTTGTC
TCCTGGCATGCAAATCGTCAACTTGGCATGCCAAGAATAATTCGGATCCAAGCTTAGGCCTGCTCGCTTT
CTTGCTGTCCCATTTCTATTAAAGGTTCCTTTGTTCCCTAAGTCCAACTACTAAACTGGGGGATATTATG
AAGGGCCTTGAGCATCTGGATTCTGCCTAGCGCTAAGCTTAACACGAGCCATAGATAGAATAAAAGATTT
TATTTAGTCTCCAGAAAAAGGGGGGAATGAAAGACCCCACCTGTAGGTTTGGCAAGCTAGCTTAAGTAAC
GCCATTTTGCAAGGCATGGAAAATACATAACTGAGAATAGAGAAGTTCAGATCAAGGTTAGGAACAGAGA
GACAGCAGAATATGGGCCAAACAGGATATCTGTGGTAAGCAGTTCCTGCCCCGGCTCAGGGCCAAGAACA
GTTGGAACAGCAGAATATGGGCCAAACAGGATATCTGTGGTAAGCAGTTCCTGCCCCGGCTCAGGGCCAA
GAACAGATGGTCCCCAGATGCGGTCCCGCCCTCAGCAGTTTCTAGAGAACCATCAGATGTTTCCAGGGTG
CCCCAAGGACCTGAAATGACCCTGTGCCTTATTTGAACTAACCAATCAGTTCGCTTCTCGCTTCTGTTCG
CGCGCTTCTGCTCCCCGAGCTCAATAAAAGAGCCCACAACCCCTCACTCGGCGCGCCAGTCCTCCGATAG
ACTGCGTCGCCCGGGTACCCGTGTTCTCAATAAACCCTCTTGCAGTTGCATCCGACTCGTGGTCTCGCTG
TTCCTTGGGAGGGTCTCCTCTGAGTGATTGACTGCCCACCTCGGGGGTCTTTCATTCTCGAGCAGCTTGG
CGTAATCATGGTCATAGCTGTTTCCTGTGTGAAATTGTTATCCGCTCACAATTCCACACAACATACGAGC
CGGAAGCATAAAGTGTAAAGCCTGGGGTGCCTAATGAGTGAGCTAACTCACATTAATTGCGTTGCGCTCA
CTGCCCGCTTTCCAGTCGGGAAACCTGTCGTGCCAGCTGCATTAATGAATCGGCCAACGCGCGGGGAGAG
GCGGTTTGCGTATTGGGCGCTCTTCCGCTTCCTCGCTCACTGACTCGCTGCGCTCGGTCGTTCGGCTGCG
GCGAGCGGTATCAGCTCACTCAAAGGCGGTAATACGGTTATCCACAGAATCAGGGGATAACGCAGGAAAG
AACATGTGAGCAAAAGGCCAGCAAAAGGCCAGGAACCGTAAAAAGGCCGCGTTGCTGGCGTTTTTCCATA
GGCTCCGCCCCCCTGACGAGCATCACAAAAATCGACGCTCAAGTCAGAGGTGGCGAAACCCGACAGGACT
ATAAAGATACCAGGCGTTTCCCCCTGGAAGCTCCCTCGTGCGCTCTCCTGTTCCGACCCTGCCGCTTACC
GGATACCTGTCCGCCTTTCTCCCTTCGGGAAGCGTGGCGCTTTCTCATAGCTCACGCTGTAGGTATCTCA
GTTCGGTGTAGGTCGTTCGCTCCAAGCTGGGCTGTGTGCACGAACCCCCCGTTCAGCCCGACCGCTGCGC
CTTATCCGGTAACTATCGTCTTGAGTCCAACCCGGTAAGACACGACTTATCGCCACTGGCAGCAGCCACT
GGTAACAGGATTAGCAGAGCGAGGTATGTAGGCGGTGCTACAGAGTTCTTGAAGTGGTGGCCTAACTACG
GCTACACTAGAAGAACAGTATTTGGTATCTGCGCTCTGCTGAAGCCAGTTACCTTCGGAAAAAGAGTTGG
TAGCTCTTGATCCGGCAAACAAACCACCGCTGGTAGCGGTGGTTTTTTTGTTTGCAAGCAGCAGATTACG
CGCAGAAAAAAAGGATCTCAAGAAGATCCTTTGATCTTTTCTACGGGGTCTGACGCTCAGTGGAACGAAA
ACTCACGTTAAGGGATTTTGGTCATGAGATTATCAAAAAGGATCTTCACCTAGATCCTTTTAAATTAAAA
ATGAAGTTTTAAATCAATCTAAAGTATATATGAGTAAACTTGGTCTGACAGTTACCAATGCTTAATCAGT
GAGGCACCTATCTCAGCGATCTGTCTATTTCGTTCATCCATAGTTGCCTGACTCCCCGTCGTGTAGATAA
CTACGATACGGGAGGGCTTACCATCTGGCCCCAGTGCTGCAATGATACCGCGAGACCCACGCTCACCGGC
TCCAGATTTATCAGCAATAAACCAGCCAGCCGGAAGGGCCGAGCGCAGAAGTGGTCCTGCAACTTTATCC
GCCTCCATCCAGTCTATTAATTGTTGCCGGGAAGCTAGAGTAAGTAGTTCGCCAGTTAATAGTTTGCGCA
ACGTTGTTGCCATTGCTACAGGCATCGTGGTGTCACGCTCGTCGTTTGGTATGGCTTCATTCAGCTCCGG
TTCCCAACGATCAAGGCGAGTTACATGATCCCCCATGTTGTGCAAAAAAGCGGTTAGCTCCTTCGGTCCT
CCGATCGTTGTCAGAAGTAAGTTGGCCGCAGTGTTATCACTCATGGTTATGGCAGCACTGCATAATTCTC
TTACTGTCATGCCATCCGTAAGATGCTTTTCTGTGACTGGTGAGTACTCAACCAAGTCATTCTGAGAATA
GTGTATGCGGCGACCGAGTTGCTCTTGCCCGGCGTCAATACGGGATAATACCGCGCCACATAGCAGAACT
TTAAAAGTGCTCATCATTGGAAAACGTTCTTCGGGGCGAAAACTCTCAAGGATCTTACCGCTGTTGAGAT
CCAGTTCGATGTAACCCACTCGTGCACCCAACTGATCTTCAGCATCTTTTACTTTCACCAGCGTTTCTGG
GTGAGCAAAAACAGGAAGGCAAAATGCCGCAAAAAAGGGAATAAGGGCGACACGGAAATGTTGAATACTC
ATACTCTTCCTTTTTCAATATTATTGAAGCATTTATCAGGGTTATTGTCTCATGAGCGGATACATATTTG
AATGTATTTAGAAAAATAAACAAATAGGGGTTCCGCGCACATTTCCCCGAAAAGTGCCACCTGACGTCTA
AGAAACCATTATTATCATGACATTAACCTATAAAAATAGGCGTATCACGAGGCCCTTTCGTCTCGCGCGT
TTCGGTGATGACGGTGAAAACCTCTGACACATGCAGCTCCCGGAGACGGTCACAGCTTGTCTGTAAGCG
Features (pLannotate 1.2.2; 23 found; start..end, strand, type, name):
     60..159     +  misc_feature   bom (fragment): basis of mobility region from pBR322
    165..322     -  CDS            lacZα (fragment): LacZα fragment of β-galactosidase; lacZ fragment
    330..411     +  LTR            3' LTR (ΔU3) (fragment): self-inactivating 3' long terminal repeat (LTR) from Moloney murine leukemia virus
    421..867     +  LTR            LTR: long terminal repeat from Moloney murine leukemia virus
   1029..1130    +  ncRNA          Gammaretro CES: Accession: RF00374 - Gammaretrovirus core encapsidation signal
   1170..1373    +  CDS            GGAG_MLVAV (fragment): Experimental evidence at protein level: Swiss-Prot protein existence level 1. Plays a role in viral particle release. Presumably acts by facilitating the fission of the virion bud at the cell surface (PubMed:17267509, PubMed:22828015). May prevent the antiviral activity of murine APOBEC3 (PubMed:25505062, PubMed:23671100, PubMed:20702647). From AKV murine leukemia virus (AKR (endogenous) murine leukemia virus).
   1399..1424    +  misc_feature   pol region (fragment): Moloney murine leukemia virus (MMLV) pol region containing the splice acceptor site
   1435..1494    +  CDS            gap43 (fragment): NEUM_XENLA - Experimental evidence at transcript level: Swiss-Prot protein existence level 2. This protein is associated with nerve growth. It is a major component of the motile 'growth cones' that form the tips of elongating axons. Plays a role in axonal and dendritic filopodia induction (By similarity). From Xenopus laevis (African clawed frog).
   1492..2208    +  CDS            EGFP: EGFP is a basic (constitutively fluorescent) green fluorescent protein published in 1996, derived from Aequorea victoria. It is reported to be a rapidly-maturing weak dimer with moderate acid sensitivity.
   2275..3183    +  CDS            Cd40: TNR5_MOUSE - Also known as Tnfrsf5. Experimental evidence at protein level: Swiss-Prot protein existence level 1. Receptor for TNFSF5/CD40LG (By similarity). Transduces TRAF6- and MAP3K8-mediated signals that activate ERK in macrophages and B cells, leading to induction of immunoglobulin secretion (PubMed:12881420). From Mus musculus (Mouse).
   3196..3255    +  CDS            S (fragment): HBSAG_WHV6 - Experimental evidence at transcript level: Swiss-Prot protein existence level 2. The middle envelope protein plays an important role in the budding of the virion. It is involved in the induction of budding in a nucleocapsid independent way. In this process the majority of envelope proteins bud to form subviral lipoprotein particles of 22 nm of diameter that do not contain a nucleocapsid (By similarity). From Woodchuck hepatitis B virus (isolate w64/pWS23) (WHV).
   3387..3790    +  misc_feature   WPRE: woodchuck hepatitis virus posttranscriptional regulatory element
   3797..4093    +  CDS            X (fragment): X_WHV1 - Experimental evidence at protein level: Swiss-Prot protein existence level 1. Multifunctional protein that plays a role in silencing host antiviral defenses and promoting viral transcription. Does not seem to be essential for HBV infection. May be directly involved in development of cirrhosis and liver cancer (hepatocellular carcinoma). Most of cytosolic activities involve modulation of cytosolic calcium. The effect on apoptosis is controversial depending on the cell types in which the studies have been conducted. May induce apoptosis by localizing in mitochondria and causing loss of
   4122..4229    +  polyA_signal   β-globin poly(A) (fragment): human β-globin polyadenylation signal
   4296..4886    +  LTR            LTR: long terminal repeat from Moloney murine leukemia virus
   4935..4951    -  protein_bind   lac operator: The lac repressor binds to the lac operator to inhibit transcription in E. coli. This inhibition can be relieved by adding lactose or isopropyl-β-D-thiogalactopyranoside (IPTG). lac repressor encoded by lacI
   4959..4989    -  promoter       lac promoter: promoter for the E. coli lac operon
   5004..5025    -  protein_bind   CAP binding site: CAP binding activates transcription in the presence of cAMP. E. coli catabolite activator protein
   5038..5130    -  CDS            lacI (fragment): lac repressor; lacI; The lac repressor binds to the lac operator to inhibit transcription in E. coli. This inhibition can be relieved by adding lactose or isopropyl-β-D-thiogalactopyranoside (IPTG).
   5313..5901    -  rep_origin     ori: high-copy-number ColE1/pMB1/pBR322/pUC origin of replication
   6072..6932    -  CDS            AmpR: β-lactamase; bla; confers resistance to ampicillin, carbenicillin, and related antibiotics
   6933..7037    -  promoter       AmpR promoter: bla
   7132..7167    +  CDS            rop (fragment): Rop protein, which maintains plasmids at low copy number; rop
