[The description below was written by a language model from this plasmid's Addgene catalogue record and pLannotate feature annotations shown in this document.]
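Description:
G5-CD40 is a gammaretroviral expression plasmid built on the pMP71 backbone, intended for producing retrovirus that transduces mammalian cells. It is propagated in E. coli through a high-copy ColE1/pUC-type origin and selected with ampicillin via the β-lactamase gene. Remnants of lac and pBR322 cloning-vector sequence (lacZα, lac promoter/operator, bom and rop fragments) sit in the bacterial portion and have no role in the payload.

The viral cassette is flanked by murine leukemia virus-type long terminal repeats. The 5' LTR drives transcription of the genomic RNA, and the downstream leader carries the gammaretrovirus core encapsidation signal, a gag-region fragment and a short pol-derived segment containing the splice acceptor, which together support packaging and efficient expression. No separate internal promoter is annotated, so expression appears to be LTR-driven.

According to the catalogue entry, the open reading frame encodes GFP, a P2A self-cleaving peptide, then a G5 tag and a myc epitope fused to the N-terminal side of mouse CD40. The feature table identifies EGFP and the Cd40 coding sequence with a short gap between them, where the unannotated P2A would lie; the G5 and myc elements are likewise not annotated. A brief gap43-like match immediately upstream of EGFP is also reported, but the record does not explain it. A WPRE follows the insert to enhance transcript stability and expression, ahead of the 3' LTR.

EGFP marks transduced cells, while the tagged CD40 is produced as a separate protein. The associated publication concerns intercellular enzymatic labelling to monitor T cell–dendritic cell interactions in vivo, which is consistent with G5-tagged CD40 being part of that labelling system, although the record does not spell out its exact role.
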