Addgene plasmid #121166: G5-CD40
Purpose: pMP71 vector expressing GFP - P2A - G5 - myc - CD40
Depositing lab: Gabriel Victora. Depositing organization: Rockefeller University. Publication: Monitoring T cell-dendritic cell interactions in vivo by intercellular enzymatic labelling. Pasqual G, Chudnovskiy A, Tas JMJ, Agudelo M, Schweitzer LD, Cui A, Hacohen N, Victora GD. Nature. 2018 Jan 25;553(7689):496-500. doi: 10.1038/nature25442. Epub 2018 Jan 17. PubMed 29342141.
Backbone
  Vector backbone: pMP71
  Backbone size w/o insert (bp): 6250
  Total vector size (bp): 7250
  Vector type: Mammalian Expression, Retroviral
Growth in bacteria
  Bacterial resistance: Ampicillin, 100 μg/mL
  Growth temperature: 37°C
  Growth strain: NEB Stable
  Copy number: High Copy
Gene/Insert
  Gene/Insert name: G5-CD40
  Species: M. musculus (mouse)
  Insert size (bp): 1689
  Tag / fusion protein: myc (N terminal on insert); GFP (N terminal on backbone)
Terms and licenses: Academic/Nonprofit Terms; Industry Terms: Not Available to Industry
How to cite: G5-CD40 was a gift from Gabriel Victora (Addgene plasmid # 121166 ; http://n2t.net/addgene:121166 ; RRID:Addgene_121166)
